Addgene plasmid #221761: pMRXIP-GFP-CERT(PHD)(W33A)
Purpose: Stable expression of GFP-CERT(PHD)(W33A) in mammalian cells
Depositing lab: Noboru Mizushima. Depositing organization: The University of Tokyo. Publication: Syntaxin 17 recruitment to mature autophagosomes is temporally regulated by PI4P accumulation. Shinoda S, Sakai Y, Matsui T, Uematsu M, Koyama-Honda I, Sakamaki JI, Yamamoto H, Mizushima N. Elife. 2024 Jun 4;12:RP92189. doi: 10.7554/eLife.92189. PubMed 38831696.
Backbone
  Vector backbone: pMRX-IP
  Backbone manufacturer: Dr.Shoji Yamaoka of Tokyo Medical and Dental University
  Backbone size w/o insert (bp): 6137
  Total vector size (bp): 7218
  Vector type: Mammalian Expression, Retroviral
  Selectable markers: Puromycin
Growth in bacteria
  Bacterial resistance: Ampicillin, 100 μg/mL
  Growth temperature: 37°C
  Growth strain: NEB Stable
  Growth instructions: 100 μg/mL
  Copy number: High Copy
Gene/Insert
  Gene/Insert name: CERT (alt name: CERT(PHD) W33A)
  Species: H. sapiens (human)
  Insert size (bp): 366
  Mutation: amino acids 1–116, mutated 33W to 33A
  GenBank ID: NM_001130105
  Entrez Gene: CERT1 (a.k.a. CERT, CERTL, COL4A3BP, GPBP, MRD34, STARD11)
  Tag / fusion protein: GFP (N terminal on insert)
  Cloning method: Other
  Sequencing primers: 5′ gccACAAACTACATTCATGGGTG; 3′ CTTACTGAGGACCCCGCAG
Terms and licenses: Academic/Nonprofit Terms; Industry Terms: Not Available to Industry
How to cite: pMRXIP-GFP-CERT(PHD)(W33A) was a gift from Noboru Mizushima (Addgene plasmid # 221761 ; http://n2t.net/addgene:221761 ; RRID:Addgene_221761)
