[The description below was written by a language model from this plasmid's Addgene catalogue record and pLannotate feature annotations shown in this document.]
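Description:
pMRXIP-GFP-CERT(PHD)(W33A) is a Moloney murine leukemia virus-based retroviral vector built on the pMRX-IP backbone for stable expression of a GFP-tagged lipid-binding probe in mammalian cells. It is propagated in E. coli through a high-copy ColE1/pUC-type origin with ampicillin selection from the bla gene and its promoter. The viral portion begins with a CMV enhancer joined to a partial MMLV LTR, a hybrid 5′ arrangement that drives transcription of the genomic RNA in packaging cells. This is followed by the Ψ packaging signal, a truncated gag segment lacking its start codon, and a pol fragment carrying the splice acceptor. An MMLV LTR closes the provirus at the 3′ end.

The payload is EGFP fused to the N terminus of human CERT1 residues 1–116, the pleckstrin homology domain (PHD) region, carrying a W33A substitution. The automated annotation matches this fragment to the Chinese hamster CERT entry, but the catalogue record gives the species as human, so this probably reflects sequence conservation. Downstream, an EMCV IRES links the fusion to the puromycin N-acetyltransferase gene, so both are translated from a single transcript and puromycin selection enriches for transduced cells expressing the fusion. No separate internal promoter is annotated, so expression presumably comes from the LTR.

The associated study concerns PI4P accumulation on maturing autophagosomes and syntaxin 17 recruitment. The CERT PH domain is widely used as a PI4P reporter, and the point mutant is most plausibly a binding-deficient control for the wild-type probe, although the record does not state this explicitly.
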