Features (pLannotate 1.2.2; 15 found; start..end, strand, type, name):
      1..380     +  enhancer       CMV enhancer: human cytomegalovirus immediate early enhancer
    381..676     +  LTR            3' LTR (ΔU3) (fragment): self-inactivating 3' long terminal repeat (LTR) from Moloney murine leukemia virus
    739..1096    +  misc_feature   MMLV Ψ: packaging signal of Moloney murine leukemia virus (MMLV)
   1161..1577    +  CDS            gag (truncated): truncated Moloney murine leukemia virus (MMLV) gag gene lacking the start codon
   1587..1961    +  misc_feature   pol region: Moloney murine leukemia virus (MMLV) pol region containing the splice acceptor site
   1994..2710    +  CDS            EGFP: EGFP is a basic (constitutively fluorescent) green fluorescent protein published in 1996, derived from Aequorea victoria. It is reported to be a rapidly-maturing weak dimer with moderate acid sensitivity.
   2729..3094    +  CDS            CERT1 (fragment): CERT_CRIGR - Also known as CERT, COL4A3BP. Experimental evidence at protein level: Swiss-Prot protein existence level 1. Shelters ceramides and diacylglycerol lipids inside its START domain and mediates the intracellular trafficking of ceramides and diacylglycerol lipids in a non-vesicular manner (PubMed:19005213). From Cricetulus griseus (Chinese hamster) (Cricetulus barabensis griseus).
   3136..3711    +  misc_feature   IRES2: internal ribosome entry site (IRES) of the encephalomyocarditis virus (EMCV)
   3718..4317    +  CDS            PuroR: puromycin N-acetyltransferase; pac from Streptomyces alboniger; confers resistance to puromycin
   4425..4546    +  LTR            3' LTR (ΔU3) (fragment): self-inactivating 3' long terminal repeat (LTR) from Moloney murine leukemia virus
   4547..5016    +  LTR            LTR: long terminal repeat from Moloney murine leukemia virus
   5082..5134    -  CDS            lacI (fragment): lac repressor; lacI; The lac repressor binds to the lac operator to inhibit transcription in E. coli. This inhibition can be relieved by adding lactose or isopropyl-β-D-thiogalactopyranoside (IPTG).
   5317..5905    -  rep_origin     ori: high-copy-number ColE1/pMB1/pBR322/pUC origin of replication
   6069..6929    -  CDS            AmpR: β-lactamase; bla; confers resistance to ampicillin, carbenicillin, and related antibiotics
   6930..7034    -  promoter       AmpR promoter: bla
>Addgene plasmid #221761 | pMRXIP-GFP-CERT(PHD)(W33A) | addgene full sequence | sequence record 443435 | Addgene NGS Result
GACATTGATTATTGACTAGTTATTAATAGTAATCAATTACGGGGTCATTAGTTCATAGCCCATATATGGA
GTTCCGCGTTACATAACTTACGGTAAATGGCCCGCCTGGCTGACCGCCCAACGACCCCCGCCCATTGACG
TCAATAATGACGTATGTTCCCATAGTAACGCCAATAGGGACTTTCCATTGACGTCAATGGGTGGAGTATT
TACGGTAAACTGCCCACTTGGCAGTACATCAAGTGTATCATATGCCAAGTACGCCCCCTATTGACGTCAA
TGACGGTAAATGGCCCGCCTGGCATTATGCCCAGTACATGACCTTATGGGACTTTCCTACTTGGCAGTAC
ATCTACGTATTAGTCATCGCTATTACCATGCTAGAGAACCATCAGATGTTTCCAGGGTGCCCCAAGGACC
TGAAATGACCCTGTGCCTTATTTGAACTAACCAATCAGTTCGCTTCTCGCTTCTGTTCGCGCGCTTCTGC
TCCCCGAGCTCAATAAAAGAGCCCACAACCCCTCACTCGGCGCGCCAGTCCTCCGATTGACTGAGTCGCC
CGGGTACCCGTGTATCCAATAAACCCTCTTGCAGTTGCATCCGACTTGTGGTCTCGCTGTTCCTTGGGAG
GGTCTCCTCTGAGTGATTGACTACCCGTCAGCGGGGGTCTTTCATTTGGGGGCTCGTCCGGGATCGGGAG
ACCCCTGCCCAGGGACCACCGACCCACCACCGGGAGGTAAGCTGGCCAGCAACTTATCTGTGTCTGTCCG
ATTGTCTAGTGTCTATGACTGATTTTATGCGCCTGCGTCGGTACTAGTTAGCTAACTAGCTCTGTATCTG
GCGGACCCGTGGTGGAACTGACGAGTTCGGAACACCCGGCCGCAACCCTGGGAGACGTCCCAGGGACTTC
GGGGGCCGTTTTTGTGGCCCGACCTGAGTCCAAAAATCCCGATCGTTTTGGACTCTTTGGTGCACCCCCC
TTAGAGGAGGGATATGTGGTTCTGGTAGGAGACGAGAACCTAAAACAGTTCCCGCCTCCGTCTGAATTTT
TGCTTTCGGTTTGGGACCGAAGCCGCGCCGCGCGTCTTGTCTGCTGCAGCATCGTTCTGTGTTGTCTCTG
TCTGACTGTGTTTCTGTATTTGTCTGAAAATATGGGCCCGGGCCAGACTGTTACCACTCCCTTAAGTTTG
ACCTTAGGTCACTGGAAAGATGTCGAGCGGATCGCTCACAACCAGTCGGTAGATGTCAAGAAGAGACGTT
GGGTTACCTTCTGCTCTGCAGAATGGCCAACCTTTAACGTCGGATGGCCGCGAGACGGCACCTTTAACCG
AGACCTCATCACCCAGGTTAAGATCAAGGTCTTTTCACCTGGCCCGCATGGACACCCAGACCAGGTCCCC
TACATCGTGACCTGGGAAGCCTTGGCTTTTGACCCCCCTCCCTGGGTCAAGCCCTTTGTACACCCTAAGC
CTCCGCCTCCTCTTCCTCCATCCGCCCCGTCTCTCCCCCTTGAACCTCCTCGTTCGACCCCGCCTCGATC
CTCCCTTTATCCAGCCCTCACTCCTTCTCTAGGCGCCCCCATATGGCCATATGAGATCTTATATGGGGCA
CCCCCGCCCCTTGTAAACTTCCCTGACCCTGACATGACAAGAGTTACTAACAGCCCCTCTCTCCAAGCTC
ACTTACAGGCTCTCTACTTAGTCCAGCACGAAGTCTGGAGACCTCTGGCGGCAGCCTACCAAGAACAACT
GGACCGACCGGTGGTACCTCACCCTTACCGAGTCGGCGACACAGTGTGGGTCCGCCGACACCAGACTAAG
AACCTAGAACCTCGCTGGAAAGGACCTTACACAGTCCTGCTGACCACCCCCACCGCCCTCAAAGTAGACG
GCATCGCAGCTTGGATACACGCCGCCCACGTGAAGGCTGCCGACCCCGGGGGTGGACCATCCTCTAGACT
GCCGGATCTGCCATCGATATAAAGCTTGCCACCATGGTGAGCAAGGGCGAGGAGCTGTTCACCGGGGTGG
TGCCCATCCTGGTCGAGCTGGACGGCGACGTAAACGGCCACAAGTTCAGCGTGTCCGGCGAGGGCGAGGG
CGATGCCACCTACGGCAAGCTGACCCTGAAGTTCATCTGCACCACCGGCAAGCTGCCCGTGCCCTGGCCC
ACCCTCGTGACCACCCTGACCTACGGCGTGCAGTGCTTCAGCCGCTACCCCGACCACATGAAGCAGCACG
ACTTCTTCAAGTCCGCCATGCCCGAAGGCTACGTCCAGGAGCGCACCATCTTCTTCAAGGACGACGGCAA
CTACAAGACCCGCGCCGAGGTGAAGTTCGAGGGCGACACCCTGGTGAACCGCATCGAGCTGAAGGGCATC
GACTTCAAGGAGGACGGCAACATCCTGGGGCACAAGCTGGAGTACAACTACAACAGCCACAACGTCTATA
TCATGGCCGACAAGCAGAAGAACGGCATCAAGGTGAACTTCAAGATCCGCCACAACATCGAGGACGGCAG
CGTGCAGCTCGCCGACCACTACCAGCAGAACACCCCCATCGGCGACGGCCCCGTGCTGCTGCCCGACAAC
CACTACCTGAGCACCCAGTCCGCCCTGAGCAAAGACCCCAACGAGAAGCGCGATCACATGGTCCTGCTGG
AGTTCGTGACCGCCGCCGGGATCACTCTCGGCATGGACGAGCTGTACAAGGGTTCAGGCTCGGGATCCAT
GTCGGATAATCAGAGCTGGAACTCGTCGGGCTCGGAGGAGGATCCAGAGACGGAGTCTGGGCCGCCTGTG
GAGCGCTGCGGGGTCCTCAGTAAGGCCACAAACTACATTCATGGGTGGCAGGATCGTTGGGTAGTTTTGA
AAAATAATGCTCTGAGTTACTACAAATCTGAAGATGAAACAGAGTATGGCTGCAGAGGATCCATCTGTCT
TAGCAAGGCTGTCATCACACCTCACGATTTTGATGAATGTCGATTTGATATTAGTGTAAATGATAGTGTT
TGGTATCTTCGTGCTCAGGATCCAGATCATAGACAGCAATGGATAGATGCCATTGAACAGCACAAGACTG
AATCTGGATATGGATGAGAATTCGGGTCTCGAGAGCGGCCGCTACGTAAATTCCGCCCCCCCCCCTAACG
TTACTGGCCGAAGCCGCTTGGAATAAGGCCGGTGTGCGTTTGTCTATATGTTATTTTCCACCATATTGCC
GTCTTTTGGCAATGTGAGGGCCCGGAAACCTGGCCCTGTCTTCTTGACGAGCATTCCTAGGGGTCTTTCC
CCTCTCGCCAAAGGAATGCAAGGTCTGTTGAATGTCGTGAAGGAAGCAGTTCCTCTGGAAGTTTCTTGAA
GACAAACAACGTCTGTAGCGACCCTTTGCAGGCAGCGGAACCCCCCACCTGGCGACAGGTGCCTCTGCGG
CCAAAAGCCACGTGTATAAGATACACCTGCAAAGGCGGCACAACCCCAGTGCCACGTTGTGAGTTGGATA
GTTGTGGAAAGAGTCAAATGGCTCTCCTCAAGCGTATTCAACAAGGGGCTGAAGGATGCCCAGAAGGTAC
CCCATTGTATGGGATCTGATCTGGGGCCTCGGTGCACATGCTTTACATGTGTTTAGTCGAGGTTAAAAAA
ACGTCTAGGCCCCCCGAACCACGGGGACGTGGTTTTCCTTTGAAAAACACGATGATAATATGGCCACAAC
CGTCGACATGACCGAGTACAAGCCCACGGTGCGCCTCGCCACCCGCGACGACGTCCCCCGGGCCGTACGC
ACCCTCGCCGCCGCGTTCGCCGACTACCCCGCCACGCGCCACACCGTCGACCCGGACCGCCACATCGAGC
GGGTCACCGAGCTGCAAGAACTCTTCCTCACGCGCGTCGGGCTCGACATCGGCAAGGTGTGGGTCGCGGA
CGACGGCGCCGCGGTGGCGGTCTGGACCACGCCGGAGAGCGTCGAAGCGGGGGCGGTGTTCGCCGAGATC
GGCCCGCGCATGGCCGAGTTGAGCGGTTCCCGGCTGGCCGCGCAGCAACAGATGGAAGGCCTCCTGGCGC
CGCACCGGCCCAAGGAGCCCGCGTGGTTCCTGGCCACCGTCGGCGTCTCGCCCGACCACCAGGGCAAGGG
TCTGGGCAGCGCCGTCGTGCTCCCCGGAGTGGAGGCGGCCGAGCGCGCCGGGGTGCCCGCCTTCCTGGAG
ACCTCCGCGCCCCGCAACCTCCCCTTCTACGAGCGGCTCGGCTTCACCGTCACCGCCGACGTCGAGGTGC
CCGAAGGACCGCGCACCTGGTGCATGACCCGCAAGCCCGGTGCCTGAGTCGACCGCCCGCCCCACGACCC
GCAGCGCCCGACCGAAAGGAGCGCACGACCCCATGGCTCGACGATAAAATAAAAGATTTTATTTAGTCTC
CAGAAAAAGGGGGGAATGAAAGACCCCACCTGTAGGTTTGGCAAGCTAGCTTAAGTAACGCCATTTTGCA
AGGCATGGAAAAATACATAACTGAGAATAGAGAAGTTCAGATCAAGGTCAGGAACAGATGGAACAGCTGA
ATATGGGCCAAACAGGATATCTGTGGTAAGCAGTTCCTGCCCCGGCTCAGGGCCAAGAACAGATGGAACA
GCTGAATATGGGCCAAACAGGATATCTGTGGTAAGCAGTTCCTGCCCCGGCTCAGGGCCAAGAACAGATG
GTCCCCAGATGCGGTCCAGCCCTCAGCAGTTTCTAGAGAACCATCAGATGTTTCCAGGGTGCCCCAAGGA
CCTGAAATGACCCTGTGCCTTATTTGAACTAACCAATCAGTTCGCTTCTCGCTTCTGTTCGCGCGCTTCT
GCTCCCCGAGCTCAATAAAAGAGCCCACAACCCCTCACTCGGGGCGCCAGTCCTCCGATTGACTGAGTCG
CCCGGGTACCCGTGTATCCAATAAACCCTCTTGCAGTTGCATCCGACTTGTGGTCTCGCTGTTCCTTGGG
AGGGTCTCCTCTGAGTGATTGACTACCCGTCAGCGGGGGTCTTTCACATGCAGCATGTATCAAAATTAAT
TTGGTTTTTTTTCTTAAGTATTTACATTAAATGGCCATAGTTGCATTAATGAATCGGCCAACGCGCGGGG
AGAGGCGGTTTGCGTATTGGGCGCTCTTCCGCTTCCTCGCTCACTGACTCGCTGCGCTCGGTCGTTCGGC
TGCGGCGAGCGGTATCAGCTCACTCAAAGGCGGTAATACGGTTATCCACAGAATCAGGGGATAACGCAGG
AAAGAACATGTGAGCAAAAGGCCAGCAAAAGGCCAGGAACCGTAAAAAGGCCGCGTTGCTGGCGTTTTTC
CATAGGCTCCGCCCCCCTGACGAGCATCACAAAAATCGACGCTCAAGTCAGAGGTGGCGAAACCCGACAG
GACTATAAAGATACCAGGCGTTTCCCCCTGGAAGCTCCCTCGTGCGCTCTCCTGTTCCGACCCTGCCGCT
TACCGGATACCTGTCCGCCTTTCTCCCTTCGGGAAGCGTGGCGCTTTCTCATAGCTCACGCTGTAGGTAT
CTCAGTTCGGTGTAGGTCGTTCGCTCCAAGCTGGGCTGTGTGCACGAACCCCCCGTTCAGCCCGACCGCT
GCGCCTTATCCGGTAACTATCGTCTTGAGTCCAACCCGGTAAGACACGACTTATCGCCACTGGCAGCAGC
CACTGGTAACAGGATTAGCAGAGCGAGGTATGTAGGCGGTGCTACAGAGTTCTTGAAGTGGTGGCCTAAC
TACGGCTACACTAGAAGAACAGTATTTGGTATCTGCGCTCTGCTGAAGCCAGTTACCTTCGGAAAAAGAG
TTGGTAGCTCTTGATCCGGCAAACAAACCACCGCTGGTAGCGGTGGTTTTTTTGTTTGCAAGCAGCAGAT
TACGCGCAGAAAAAAAGGATCTCAAGAAGATCCTTTGATCTTTTCTACGGGGTCTGACGCTCAGTGGAAC
GAAAACTCACGTTAAGGGATTTTGGTCATGAGATTATCAAAAAGGATCTTCACCTAGATCCTTTTGCGGC
CGGCCGCAAATCAATCTAAAGTATATATGAGTAAACTTGGTCTGACAGTTACCAATGCTTAATCAGTGAG
GCACCTATCTCAGCGATCTGTCTATTTCGTTCATCCATAGTTGCCTGACTCCCCGTCGTGTAGATAACTA
CGATACGGGAGGGCTTACCATCTGGCCCCAGTGCTGCAATGATACCGCGAGACCCACGCTCACCGGCTCC
AGATTTATCAGCAATAAACCAGCCAGCCGGAAGGGCCGAGCGCAGAAGTGGTCCTGCAACTTTATCCGCC
TCCATCCAGTCTATTAATTGTTGCCGGGAAGCTAGAGTAAGTAGTTCGCCAGTTAATAGTTTGCGCAACG
TTGTTGCCATTGCTACAGGCATCGTGGTGTCACGCTCGTCGTTTGGTATGGCTTCATTCAGCTCCGGTTC
CCAACGATCAAGGCGAGTTACATGATCCCCCATGTTGTGCAAAAAAGCGGTTAGCTCCTTCGGTCCTCCG
ATCGTTGTCAGAAGTAAGTTGGCCGCAGTGTTATCACTCATGGTTATGGCAGCACTGCATAATTCTCTTA
CTGTCATGCCATCCGTAAGATGCTTTTCTGTGACTGGTGAGTACTCAACCAAGTCATTCTGAGAATAGTG
TATGCGGCGACCGAGTTGCTCTTGCCCGGCGTCAACACGGGATAATACCGCGCCACATAGCAGAACTTTA
AAAGTGCTCATCATTGGAAAACGTTCTTCGGGGCGAAAACTCTCAAGGATCTTACCGCTGTTGAGATCCA
GTTCGATGTAACCCACTCGTGCACCCAACTGATCTTCAGCATCTTTTACTTTCACCAGCGTTTCTGGGTG
AGCAAAAACAGGAAGGCAAAATGCCGCAAAAAAGGGAATAAGGGCGACACGGAAATGTTGAATACTCATA
CTCTTCCTTTTTCAATATTATTGAAGCATTTATCAGGGTTATTGTCTCATGAGCGGATACATATTTGAAT
GTATTTAGAAAAATAAACAAATAGGGGTTCCGCGCACATTTCCCCGAAAAGTGCCACCTGACGTCTAAGA
AACCATTATTATCATGACATTAACCTATAAAAATAGGCGTATCACGAGGCCCTTTCGTCTTCACTATAGG
AGCTTGGCCCATTGCATACGTTGTATCCATATCATAATATGTACATTTATATTGGCTCATGTCCAACATT
ACCGCCATGTT
